Addgene plasmid #194379: pcDNA3_SP-GLP1R-NTEV-TCS-GV-2xHA
Purpose: Split TEV assays
Depositing lab: Michael Wehr. Depositing organization: Klinikum der Ludwig Maximilians-Universitaet Muenchen. Publication: Improved Split TEV GPCR beta-arrestin-2 Recruitment Assays via Systematic Analysis of Signal Peptide and beta-arrestin Binding Motif Variants. Wu Y, von Hauff IV, Jensen N, Rossner MJ, Wehr MC. Biosensors (Basel). 2022 Dec 29;13(1):48. doi: 10.3390/bios13010048. PubMed 36671883.
Backbone
  Vector backbone: pcDNA3
  Vector type: Mammalian Expression
Growth in bacteria
  Bacterial resistance: Ampicillin, 100 μg/mL
  Growth temperature: 37°C
  Growth strain: DH5alpha
  Copy number: High Copy
Gene/Insert
  Gene/Insert name: SP-GLP1R-NTEV-TCS-GV-2xHA
  Species: H. sapiens (human), Synthetic
  Entrez Gene: GLP1R (a.k.a. GLP-1, GLP-1-R, GLP-1R)
  Promoter: CMV
  Tag / fusion protein: 2xHA (C terminal on insert)
  Cloning method: Gateway Cloning
  Sequencing primers: 5′ CGCAAATGGGCGGTAGGCGTG; 3′ TAGAAGGCACAGTCGAGG
Terms and licenses: Academic/Nonprofit Terms; Industry Terms: Not Available to Industry
How to cite: pcDNA3_SP-GLP1R-NTEV-TCS-GV-2xHA was a gift from Michael Wehr (Addgene plasmid # 194379 ; http://n2t.net/addgene:194379 ; RRID:Addgene_194379)
