[The description below was written by a language model from this plasmid's Addgene catalogue record and pLannotate feature annotations shown in this document.]
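Description:
pcDNA3_SP-GLP1R-NTEV-TCS-GV-2xHA is a pcDNA3-based mammalian expression plasmid (about 8.3 kb) built for split TEV protease assays that report GPCR activation, specifically recruitment of β-arrestin-2 to the human glucagon-like peptide 1 receptor (GLP1R). It is propagated in E. coli as a high-copy plasmid through a ColE1/pUC-type origin with ampicillin selection (AmpR). An SV40 promoter-driven neomycin resistance cassette with an SV40 poly(A) signal allows G418 selection in mammalian cells. An f1 origin and flanking T7 and SP6 promoters are carried over from the backbone.

The payload is a single fusion open reading frame driven by the CMV enhancer/promoter and terminated by the bGH poly(A) signal. According to the construct name it begins with a signal peptide (SP). The feature table also detects a short FLAG-like fragment just upstream of the receptor, although the record does not list a FLAG tag. The GLP1R coding sequence sits between attB1 and attB2 sites, reflecting Gateway cloning into a destination vector that supplies the downstream assay module. That module consists of the N-terminal fragment of TEV protease (NTEV), a TEV cleavage site (TCS, named in the construct but not annotated separately), the artificial transcription factor GV (GAL4 DNA-binding domain fused to the VP16 activation domain), and a C-terminal 2xHA tag.

In the split TEV principle, ligand-activated receptor recruits a partner protein carrying the complementary C-terminal TEV fragment, here presumably β-arrestin-2 supplied from a separate construct. Proximity reconstitutes protease activity, the cleavage site is cut, and the released GAL4-VP16 enters the nucleus to drive a GAL4-responsive reporter. The associated publication title indicates these constructs were used to compare signal peptide and β-arrestin binding motif variants to improve assay performance.
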