Features (pLannotate 1.2.2; 28 found; start..end, strand, type, name):
     28..80      -  misc_feature   bom (fragment): basis of mobility region from pBR322
    235..614     +  enhancer       CMV enhancer: human cytomegalovirus immediate early enhancer
    615..818     +  promoter       CMV promoter: human cytomegalovirus (CMV) immediate early promoter
    814..847     +  LTR            5' LTR (truncated) (fragment): truncated 5' long terminal repeat (LTR) from HIV-1
    863..881     +  promoter       T7 promoter: promoter for bacteriophage T7 RNA polymerase
    920..944     +  protein_bind   attB1: mutant version of attB; recombination site for the Gateway® BP reaction BP Clonase™
    998..1018    +  CDS            3xFLAG (fragment): three tandem FLAG® epitope tags
   1031..2419    +  CDS            GLP1R: GLP1R_HUMAN - Experimental evidence at protein level: Swiss-Prot protein existence level 1. G-protein coupled receptor for glucagon-like peptide 1 (GLP- 1) (PubMed:8405712, PubMed:8216285, PubMed:7517895, PubMed:19861722, PubMed:26308095, PubMed:27196125, PubMed:28514449). Ligand binding triggers activation of a signaling cascade that leads to the activation of adenylyl cyclase and increased intracellular cAMP levels (PubMed:8405712, PubMed:8216285, PubMed:7517895, PubMed:19861722, PubMed:26308095, PubMed:27196125, PubMed:28514449). Plays a role in regulating insulin secretion in response to G
   2421..2445    -  protein_bind   attB2: mutant version of attB; recombination site for the Gateway® BP reaction BP Clonase™
   2483..2833    +  CDS            TEV protease (fragment): tobacco etch virus protease (Kapust et al., 2001)
   2906..3346    +  CDS            GAL4 DNA binding domain: DNA binding domain of the GAL4 transcriptional activator; Saccharomyces cerevisiae GAL4 (truncated)
   3560..3793    +  CDS            VP16 AD: transcriptional activation domain of herpes simplex virus protein VP16 (Triezenberg et al., 1988; Cousens et al., 1989); UL48
   3797..3853    +  CDS            3xHA (fragment): three tandem HA epitope tags
   3866..3884    -  promoter       SP6 promoter: promoter for bacteriophage SP6 RNA polymerase
   3910..4134    +  polyA_signal   bGH poly(A) signal: bovine growth hormone polyadenylation signal
   4138..4159    +  promoter       SV40 promoter (fragment): SV40 enhancer and early promoter
   4180..4608    +  rep_origin     f1 ori (sequence partly withheld): f1 bacteriophage origin of replication; arrow indicates direction of (+) strand synthesis
   4622..4951    +  promoter       SV40 promoter: SV40 enhancer and early promoter
   5018..5809    +  CDS            neo: KKA2_KLEPN - Also known as kan, nptII. Experimental evidence at protein level: Swiss-Prot protein existence level 1. Resistance to kanamycin, neomycin, paromomycin, ribostamycin, butirosin and gentamicin B. From Klebsiella pneumoniae.
   5833..5991    +  CDS            ble (fragment): BLE_KLEPN - Experimental evidence at protein level: Swiss-Prot protein existence level 1. Binding protein with a strong affinity to the bleomycin family of antibiotics. Binds to CL990; an antimitotic-antibiotic compound. From Klebsiella pneumoniae.
   5986..6107    +  polyA_signal   SV40 poly(A) signal: SV40 polyadenylation signal
   6180..6196    -  protein_bind   lac operator: The lac repressor binds to the lac operator to inhibit transcription in E. coli. This inhibition can be relieved by adding lactose or isopropyl-β-D-thiogalactopyranoside (IPTG). lac repressor encoded by lacI
   6204..6234    -  promoter       lac promoter: promoter for the E. coli lac operon
   6249..6270    -  protein_bind   CAP binding site: CAP binding activates transcription in the presence of cAMP. E. coli catabolite activator protein
   6283..6375    -  CDS            lacI (fragment): lac repressor; lacI; The lac repressor binds to the lac operator to inhibit transcription in E. coli. This inhibition can be relieved by adding lactose or isopropyl-β-D-thiogalactopyranoside (IPTG).
   6558..7146    -  rep_origin     ori: high-copy-number ColE1/pMB1/pBR322/pUC origin of replication
   7317..8177    -  CDS            AmpR: β-lactamase; bla; confers resistance to ampicillin, carbenicillin, and related antibiotics
   8178..8282    -  promoter       AmpR promoter: bla
>Addgene plasmid #194379 | pcDNA3_SP-GLP1R-NTEV-TCS-GV-2xHA | addgene full sequence | sequence record 381610 | Addgene NGS Result
GACGGATCGGGAGATCTCCCGATCCCCTATGGTGCACTCTCAGTACAATCTGCTCTGATGCCGCATAGTT
AAGCCAGTATCTGCTCCCTGCTTGTGTGTTGGAGGTCGCTGAGTAGTGCGCGAGCAAAATTTAAGCTACA
ACAAGGCAAGGCTTGACCGACAATTGCATGAAGAATCTGCTTAGGGTTAGGCGTTTTGCGCTGCTTCGCG
ATGTACGGGCCAGATATACGCGTTGACATTGATTATTGACTAGTTATTAATAGTAATCAATTACGGGGTC
ATTAGTTCATAGCCCATATATGGAGTTCCGCGTTACATAACTTACGGTAAATGGCCCGCCTGGCTGACCG
CCCAACGACCCCCGCCCATTGACGTCAATAATGACGTATGTTCCCATAGTAACGCCAATAGGGACTTTCC
ATTGACGTCAATGGGTGGAGTATTTACGGTAAACTGCCCACTTGGCAGTACATCAAGTGTATCATATGCC
AAGTACGCCCCCTATTGACGTCAATGACGGTAAATGGCCCGCCTGGCATTATGCCCAGTACATGACCTTA
TGGGACTTTCCTACTTGGCAGTACATCTACGTATTAGTCATCGCTATTACCATGGTGATGCGGTTTTGGC
AGTACATCAATGGGCGTGGATAGCGGTTTGACTCACGGGGATTTCCAAGTCTCCACCCCATTGACGTCAA
TGGGAGTTTGTTTTGGCACCAAAATCAACGGGACTTTCCAAAATGTCGTAACAACTCCGCCCCATTGACG
CAAATGGGCGGTAGGCGTGTACGGTGGGAGGTCTATATAAGCAGAGCTCTCTGGCTAACTAGAGAACCCA
CTGCTTACTGGCTTATCGAAATTAATACGACTCACTATAGGGAGACCCAAGCTTGGTACCGAGCTCGGAT
CCCACATCAACAAGTTTGTACAAAAAAGCAGGCTCCACCATGAAGACGATCATCGCCCTGAGCTACATCT
TCTGCCTGGTATTCGCCGACTACAAGGACGATGATGACGCCAGCATCGATATGGCCGGCGCCCCCGGCCC
GCTGCGCCTTGCGCTGCTGCTGCTCGGGATGGTGGGCAGGGCCGGCCCCCGCCCCCAGGGTGCCACTGTG
TCCCTCTGGGAGACGGTGCAGAAATGGCGAGAATACCGACGCCAGTGCCAGCGCTCCCTGACTGAGGATC
CACCTCCTGCCACAGACTTGTTCTGCAACCGGACCTTCGATGAATACGCCTGCTGGCCAGATGGGGAGCC
AGGCTCGTTCGTGAATGTCAGCTGCCCCTGGTACCTGCCCTGGGCCAGCAGTGTGCCGCAGGGCCACGTG
TACCGGTTCTGCACAGCTGAAGGCCTCTGGCTGCAGAAGGACAACTCCAGCCTGCCCTGGAGGGACTTGT
CGGAGTGCGAGGAGTCCAAGCGAGGGGAAAGAAGCTCCCCGGAGGAGCAGCTCCTGTTCCTCTACATCAT
CTACACGGTGGGCTACGCACTCTCCTTCTCTGCTCTGGTTATCGCCTCTGCGATCCTCCTCGGCTTCAGA
CACCTGCACTGCACCAGGAACTACATCCACCTGAACCTGTTTGCATCCTTCATCCTGCGAGCATTGTCCG
TCTTCATCAAGGACGCAGCCCTGAAGTGGATGTATAGCACAGCCGCCCAGCAGCACCAGTGGGATGGGCT
CCTCTCCTACCAGGACTCTCTGAGCTGCCGCCTGGTGTTTCTGCTCATGCAGTACTGTGTGGCGGCCAAT
TACTACTGGCTCTTGGTGGAGGGCGTGTACCTGTACACACTGCTGGCCTTCTCGGTCTTATCTGAGCAAT
GGATCTTCAGGCTCTACGTGAGCATAGGCTGGGGTGTTCCCCTGCTGTTTGTTGTCCCCTGGGGCATTGT
CAAGTACCTCTATGAGGACGAGGGCTGCTGGACCAGGAACTCCAACATGAACTACTGGCTCATTATCCGG
CTGCCCATTCTCTTTGCCATTGGGGTGAACTTCCTCATCTTTGTTCGGGTCATCTGCATCGTGGTATCCA
AACTGAAGGCCAATCTCATGTGCAAGACAGACATCAAATGCAGACTTGCCAAGTCCACGCTGACACTCAT
CCCCCTGCTGGGGACTCATGAGGTCATCTTTGCCTTTGTGATGGACGAGCACGCCCGGGGGACCCTGCGC
TTCATCAAGCTGTTTACAGAGCTCTCCTTCACCTCCTTCCAGGGGCTGATGGTGGCCATATTATACTGCT
TTGTCAACAATGAGGTCCAGCTGGAATTTCGGAAGAGCTGGGAGCGCTGGCGGCTTGAGCACTTGCACAT
CCAGAGGGACAGCAGCATGAAGCCCCTCAAGTGTCCCACCAGCAGCCTGAGCAGTGGAGCCACGGCGGGC
AGCAGCATGTACACAGCCACTTGCCAGGCCTCCTGCAGCGACCCAGCTTTCTTGTACAAAGTGGTTGATG
TCGGAGGTGGAGGTAGCGGAGGTGGAGGTAGCGGAGAGAGCTTGTTTAAGGGACCACGTGATTACAACCC
GATATCGAGCACCATTTGTCATTTGACGAATGAATCTGATGGGCACACAACATCGTTGTATGGTATTGGA
TTTGGTCCCTTCATCATTACAAACAAGCACTTGTTTCGTCGCAATAATGGAACACTGTTGGTCCAATCAC
TACATGGTGTATTCAAGGTCAAGGACACCACGACTTTGCAACAACACCTCATTGATGGGAGGGACATGAT
GATTATTCGCATGCCTAAGGATTTCCCACCATTTCCTCAAAAGCTGAAATTTAGAGAGCCACAAAGGGAA
GAGCGCATATGTCTTGTGACAACCAACTTCCAAGCTCCCGAGAACCTGTACTTCCAGGGTTCTAGAGAAC
AGAAGCTGATCTCAGAAGAGGATCTGGCCCGGGCCATGAAGCTACTGTCTTCTATCGAACAAGCATGCGA
TATTTGCCGACTTAAAAAGCTCAAGTGCTCCAAAGAAAAACCGAAGTGCGCCAAGTGTCTGAAGAACAAC
TGGGAGTGTCGCTACTCTCCCAAAACCAAAAGGTCTCCGCTGACTAGGGCACATCTGACAGAAGTGGAAT
CAAGGCTAGAAAGACTGGAACAGCTATTTCTACTGATTTTTCCTCGAGAAGACCTTGACATGATTTTGAA
AATGGATTCTTTACAGGATATAAAAGCATTGTTAACAGGATTATTTGTACAAGATAATGTGAATAAAGAT
GCCGTCACAGATAGATTGGCTTCAGTGGAGACTGATATGCCTCTAACATTGAGACAGCATAGAATAAGTG
CGACATCATCATCGGAAGAGAGTAGTAACAAAGGTCAAAGACAGTTGACTGTATCGCCGGAATTCCCGGG
GATCAGCTTGATAATTCGATTCACCATGCCCAAGAAGAAGAGGAAGGTGGCGTACAGCCGCGCGCGTACG
AAAAACAATTACGGGTCTACCATCGAGGGCCTGCTCGATCTCCCGGACGACGACGCCCCCGAAGAGGCGG
GGCTGGCGGCTCCGCGCCTGTCCTTTCTCCCCGCGGGACACACGCGCAGACTGTCGACGGCCCCCCCGAC
CGATGTCAGCCTGGGGGACGAGCTCCACTTAGACGGCGAGGACGTCGCGATGGCGCATGCCGACGCGCTA
GACGATTTCGATCTGGACATGTTGGGGGACGGGGATTCCCCGGGTCCGGGATTTACCCCCCACGACTCCG
CCCCCTACGGCGCTCTGGATATGGCCGACTTCGAGTTTGAGCAGATGTTTACCGATGCCCTTGGAATTGA
CGAGTACGGTGGGGGCTACCCATACGATGTTCCTGACTATGCGGGCTATCCCTATGACGTCCCGGACTAT
GCATGAGGGCCCTATTCTATAGTGTCACCTAAATGCTAGAGCTCGCTGATCAGCCTCGACTGTGCCTTCT
AGTTGCCAGCCATCTGTTGTTTGCCCCTCCCCCGTGCCTTCCTTGACCCTGGAAGGTGCCACTCCCACTG
TCCTTTCCTAATAAAATGAGGAAATTGCATCGCATTGTCTGAGTAGGTGTCATTCTATTCTGGGGGGTGG
GGTGGGGCAGGACAGCAAGGGGGAGGATTGGGAAGACAATAGCAGGCATGCTGGGGATGCGGTGGGCTCT
ATGGCTTCTGAGGCGGAAAGAACCAGCTGGGGCTCTAGGGGGTATCCCC
[124 nt withheld, positions 4180-4303]
C
[91 nt withheld, positions 4305-4395]
A
[49 nt withheld, positions 4397-4445]
CCTTTGACGTTGGAGTCCACGTTCTTT
[37 nt withheld, positions 4473-4509]
ACCCTATCTCGGTCTATTCTTTTGATTTATAAGGGATTTTGCCGATTTCGGCCTATTGGTTAAAAAATGA
GCTGATTTAACAAAAATTTAACGCGAATTAATTCTGTGGAATGTGTGTCAGTTAGGGTGTGGAAAGTCCC
CAGGCTCCCCAGCAGGCAGAAGTATGCAAAGCATGCATCTCAATTAGTCAGCAACCAGGTGTGGAAAGTC
CCCAGGCTCCCCAGCAGGCAGAAGTATGCAAAGCATGCATCTCAATTAGTCAGCAACCATAGTCCCGCCC
CTAACTCCGCCCATCCCGCCCCTAACTCCGCCCAGTTCCGCCCATTCTCCGCCCCATGGCTGACTAATTT
TTTTTATTTATGCAGAGGCCGAGGCCGCCTCTGCCTCTGAGCTATTCCAGAAGTAGTGAGGAGGCTTTTT
TGGAGGCCTAGGCTTTTGCAAAAAGCTCCCGGGAGCTTGTATATCCATTTTCGGATCTGATCAAGAGACA
GGATGAGGATCGTTTCGCATGATTGAACAAGATGGATTGCACGCAGGTTCTCCGGCCGCTTGGGTGGAGA
GGCTATTCGGCTATGACTGGGCACAACAGACAATCGGCTGCTCTGATGCCGCCGTGTTCCGGCTGTCAGC
GCAGGGGCGCCCGGTTCTTTTTGTCAAGACCGACCTGTCCGGTGCCCTGAATGAACTGCAGGACGAGGCA
GCGCGGCTATCGTGGCTGGCCACGACGGGCGTTCCTTGCGCAGCTGTGCTCGACGTTGTCACTGAAGCGG
GAAGGGACTGGCTGCTATTGGGCGAAGTGCCGGGGCAGGATCTCCTGTCATCTCACCTTGCTCCTGCCGA
GAAAGTATCCATCATGGCTGATGCAATGCGGCGGCTGCATACGCTTGATCCGGCTACCTGCCCATTCGAC
CACCAAGCGAAACATCGCATCGAGCGAGCACGTACTCGGATGGAAGCCGGTCTTGTCGATCAGGATGATC
TGGACGAAGAGCATCAGGGGCTCGCGCCAGCCGAACTGTTCGCCAGGCTCAAGGCGCGCATGCCCGACGG
CGAGGATCTCGTCGTGACCCATGGCGATGCCTGCTTGCCGAATATCATGGTGGAAAATGGCCGCTTTTCT
GGATTCATCGACTGTGGCCGGCTGGGTGTGGCGGACCGCTATCAGGACATAGCGTTGGCTACCCGTGATA
TTGCTGAAGAGCTTGGCGGCGAATGGGCTGACCGCTTCCTCGTGCTTTACGGTATCGCCGCTCCCGATTC
GCAGCGCATCGCCTTCTATCGCCTTCTTGACGAGTTCTTCTGAGCGGGACTCTGGGGTTCGAAATGACCG
ACCAAGCGACGCCCAACCTGCCATCACGAGATTTCGATTCCACCGCCGCCTTCTATGAAAGGTTGGGCTT
CGGAATCGTTTTCCGGGACGCCGGCTGGATGATCCTCCAGCGCGGGGATCTCATGCTGGAGTTCTTCGCC
CACCCCAACTTGTTTATTGCAGCTTATAATGGTTACAAATAAAGCAATAGCATCACAAATTTCACAAATA
AAGCATTTTTTTCACTGCATTCTAGTTGTGGTTTGTCCAAACTCATCAATGTATCTTATCATGTCTGTAT
ACCGTCGACCTCTAGCTAGAGCTTGGCGTAATCATGGTCATAGCTGTTTCCTGTGTGAAATTGTTATCCG
CTCACAATTCCACACAACATACGAGCCGGAAGCATAAAGTGTAAAGCCTGGGGTGCCTAATGAGTGAGCT
AACTCACATTAATTGCGTTGCGCTCACTGCCCGCTTTCCAGTCGGGAAACCTGTCGTGCCAGCTGCATTA
ATGAATCGGCCAACGCGCGGGGAGAGGCGGTTTGCGTATTGGGCGCTCTTCCGCTTCCTCGCTCACTGAC
TCGCTGCGCTCGGTCGTTCGGCTGCGGCGAGCGGTATCAGCTCACTCAAAGGCGGTAATACGGTTATCCA
CAGAATCAGGGGATAACGCAGGAAAGAACATGTGAGCAAAAGGCCAGCAAAAGGCCAGGAACCGTAAAAA
GGCCGCGTTGCTGGCGTTTTTCCATAGGCTCCGCCCCCCTGACGAGCATCACAAAAATCGACGCTCAAGT
CAGAGGTGGCGAAACCCGACAGGACTATAAAGATACCAGGCGTTTCCCCCTGGAAGCTCCCTCGTGCGCT
CTCCTGTTCCGACCCTGCCGCTTACCGGATACCTGTCCGCCTTTCTCCCTTCGGGAAGCGTGGCGCTTTC
TCATAGCTCACGCTGTAGGTATCTCAGTTCGGTGTAGGTCGTTCGCTCCAAGCTGGGCTGTGTGCACGAA
CCCCCCGTTCAGCCCGACCGCTGCGCCTTATCCGGTAACTATCGTCTTGAGTCCAACCCGGTAAGACACG
ACTTATCGCCACTGGCAGCAGCCACTGGTAACAGGATTAGCAGAGCGAGGTATGTAGGCGGTGCTACAGA
GTTCTTGAAGTGGTGGCCTAACTACGGCTACACTAGAAGAACAGTATTTGGTATCTGCGCTCTGCTGAAG
CCAGTTACCTTCGGAAAAAGAGTTGGTAGCTCTTGATCCGGCAAACAAACCACCGCTGGTAGCGGTGGTT
TTTTTGTTTGCAAGCAGCAGATTACGCGCAGAAAAAAAGGATCTCAAGAAGATCCTTTGATCTTTTCTAC
GGGGTCTGACGCTCAGTGGAACGAAAACTCACGTTAAGGGATTTTGGTCATGAGATTATCAAAAAGGATC
TTCACCTAGATCCTTTTAAATTAAAAATGAAGTTTTAAATCAATCTAAAGTATATATGAGTAAACTTGGT
CTGACAGTTACCAATGCTTAATCAGTGAGGCACCTATCTCAGCGATCTGTCTATTTCGTTCATCCATAGT
TGCCTGACTCCCCGTCGTGTAGATAACTACGATACGGGAGGGCTTACCATCTGGCCCCAGTGCTGCAATG
ATACCGCGAGACCCACGCTCACCGGCTCCAGATTTATCAGCAATAAACCAGCCAGCCGGAAGGGCCGAGC
GCAGAAGTGGTCCTGCAACTTTATCCGCCTCCATCCAGTCTATTAATTGTTGCCGGGAAGCTAGAGTAAG
TAGTTCGCCAGTTAATAGTTTGCGCAACGTTGTTGCCATTGCTACAGGCATCGTGGTGTCACGCTCGTCG
TTTGGTATGGCTTCATTCAGCTCCGGTTCCCAACGATCAAGGCGAGTTACATGATCCCCCATGTTGTGCA
AAAAAGCGGTTAGCTCCTTCGGTCCTCCGATCGTTGTCAGAAGTAAGTTGGCCGCAGTGTTATCACTCAT
GGTTATGGCAGCACTGCATAATTCTCTTACTGTCATGCCATCCGTAAGATGCTTTTCTGTGACTGGTGAG
TACTCAACCAAGTCATTCTGAGAATAGTGTATGCGGCGACCGAGTTGCTCTTGCCCGGCGTCAATACGGG
ATAATACCGCGCCACATAGCAGAACTTTAAAAGTGCTCATCATTGGAAAACGTTCTTCGGGGCGAAAACT
CTCAAGGATCTTACCGCTGTTGAGATCCAGTTCGATGTAACCCACTCGTGCACCCAACTGATCTTCAGCA
TCTTTTACTTTCACCAGCGTTTCTGGGTGAGCAAAAACAGGAAGGCAAAATGCCGCAAAAAAGGGAATAA
GGGCGACACGGAAATGTTGAATACTCATACTCTTCCTTTTTCAATATTATTGAAGCATTTATCAGGGTTA
TTGTCTCATGAGCGGATACATATTTGAATGTATTTAGAAAAATAAACAAATAGGGGTTCCGCGCACATTT
CCCCGAAAAGTGCCACCTGACGTC
